>Addgene plasmid #121791 | KZ701: pMVP (L3-L2) AID + polyA | addgene full sequence | sequence record 237292 | Addgene NGS Result
CTTTCCTGCGTTATCCCCTGATTCTGTGGATAACCGTATTACCGCCTTTGAGTGAGCTGATACCGCTCGC
CGCAGCCGAACGACCGAGCGCAGCGAGTCAGTGAGCGAGGAAGCGGAAGAGCGCCCAATACGCAAACCGC
CTCTCCCCGCGCGTTGGCCGATTCATTAATGCAGCTGGCACGACAGGTTTCCCGACTGGAAAGCGGGCAG
TGAGCGCAACGCAATTAATACGCGTACCGCTAGCCAGGAAGAGTTTGTAGAAACGCAAAAAGGCCATCCG
TCAGGATGGCCTTCTGCTTAGTTTGATGCCTGGCAGTTTATGGCGGGCGTCCTGCCCGCCACCCTCCGGG
CCGTTGCTTCACAACGTTCAAATCCGCTCCCGGCGGATTTGTCCTACTCAGGAGAGCGTTCACCGACAAA
CAACAGATAAAACGAAAGGCCCAGTCTTCCGACTGAGCCTTTCGTTTTATTTGATGCCTGGCAGTTCCCT
ACTCTCGCGTTAACGCTAGCATGGATGTTTTCCCAGTCACGACGTTGTAAAACGACGGCCAGTCTTAAGC
TCGGGCCCCAAATAATGATTTTATTTTGACTGATAGTGACCTGTTCGTTGCAACAAATTGATGAGCAATG
CTTTTTTATAATGCCAACTTTGTATAATAAAGTTGGTGGCGGCGGATCCAAGGAGAAGAGTGCTTGTCCT
AAAGATCCAGCCAAACCTCCGGCCAAGGCACAAGTTGTGGGATGGCCACCGGTGAGATCATACCGGAAGA
ACGTGATGGTTTCCTGCCAAAAATCAAGCGGTGGCCCGGAGGCGGCGGCGTTCGTGAAGGTATCAATGGA
CGGAGCACCGTACTTGAGGAAAATCGATTTGAGGATGTATAAATAAGAATTCTGAAGCTTAGCCTAGAGC
TCGCTGATCAGCCTCGACTGTGCCTTCTAGTTGCCAGCCATCTGTTGTTTGCCCCTCCCCCGTGCCTTCC
TTGACCCTGGAAGGTGCCACTCCCACTGTCCTTTCCTAATAAAATGAGGAAATTGCATCGCATTGTCTGA
GTAGGTGTCATTCTATTCTGGGGGGTGGGGTGGGGCAGGACAGCAAGGGGGAGGATTGGGAAGAGAATAG
CAGGCATGCTGGGGAGGTACCTGACCCAGCTTTCTTGTACAAAGTTGGCATTATAAGAAAGCATTGCTTA
TCAATTTGTTGCAACGAACAGGTCACTATCAGTCAAAATAAAATCATTATTTGCCATCCAGCTGCAGGGC
GGCCGCGATATCCCCTATAGTGAGTCGTATTACATGGTCATAGCTGTTTCCTGGCAGCTCTGGCCCGTGT
CTCAAAATCTCTGATGTTACATTGCACAAGATAAAAATATATCATCATGAACAATAAAACTGTCTGCTTA
CATAAACAGTAATACAAGGGGTGTTATGAGCCATATTCAACGGGAAACGTCGAGGCCGCGATTAAATTCC
AACATGGATGCTGATTTATATGGGTATAAATGGGCTCGCGATAATGTCGGGCAATCAGGTGCGACAATCT
ATCGCTTGTATGGGAAGCCCGATGCGCCAGAGTTGTTTCTGAAACATGGCAAAGGTAGCGTTGCCAATGA
TGTTACAGATGAGATGGTCAGACTAAACTGGCTGACGGAATTTATGCCTCTTCCGACCATCAAGCATTTT
ATCCGTACTCCTGATGATGCATGGTTACTCACCACTGCGATCCCCGGAAAAACAGCATTCCAGGTATTAG
AAGAATATCCTGATTCAGGTGAAAATATTGTTGATGCGCTGGCAGTGTTCCTGCGCCGGTTGCATTCGAT
TCCTGTTTGTAATTGTCCTTTTAACAGCGATCGCGTATTTCGTCTCGCTCAGGCGCAATCACGAATGAAT
AACGGTTTGGTTGATGCGAGTGATTTTGATGACGAGCGTAATGGCTGGCCTGTTGAACAAGTCTGGAAAG
AAATGCATAAACTTTTGCCATTCTCACCGGATTCAGTCGTCACTCATGGTGATTTCTCACTTGATAACCT
TATTTTTGACGAGGGGAAATTAATAGGTTGTATTGATGTTGGACGAGTCGGAATCGCAGACCGATACCAG
GATCTTGCCATCCTATGGAACTGCCTCGGTGAGTTTTCTCCTTCATTACAGAAACGGCTTTTTCAAAAAT
ATGGTATTGATAATCCTGATATGAATAAATTGCAGTTTCATTTGATGCTCGATGAGTTTTTCTAATCAGA
ATTGGTTAATTGGTTGTAACACTGGCAGAGCATTACGCTGACTTGACGGGACGGCGCAAGCTCATGACCA
AAATCCCTTAACGTGAGTTACGCGTCGTTCCACTGAGCGTCAGACCCCGTAGAAAAGATCAAAGGATCTT
CTTGAGATCCTTTTTTTCTGCGCGTAATCTGCTGCTTGCAAACAAAAAAACCACCGCTACCAGCGGTGGT
TTGTTTGCCGGATCAAGAGCTACCAACTCTTTTTCCGAAGGTAACTGGCTTCAGCAGAGCGCAGATACCA
AATACTGTTCTTCTAGTGTAGCCGTAGTTAGGCCACCACTTCAAGAACTCTGTAGCACCGCCTACATACC
TCGCTCTGCTAATCCTGTTACCAGTGGCTGCTGCCAGTGGCGATAAGTCGTGTCTTACCGGGTTGGACTC
AAGACGATAGTTACCGGATAAGGCGCAGCGGTCGGGCTGAACGGGGGGTTCGTGCACACAGCCCAGCTTG
GAGCGAACGACCTACACCGAACTGAGATACCTACAGCGTGAGCTATGAGAAAGCGCCACGCTTCCCGAAG
GGAGAAAGGCGGACAGGTATCCGGTAAGCGGCAGGGTCGGAACAGGAGAGCGCACGAGGGAGCTTCCAGG
GGGAAACGCCTGGTATCTTTATAGTCCTGTCGGGTTTCGCCACCTCTGACTTGAGCGTCGATTTTTGTGA
TGCTCGTCAGGGGGGCGGAGCCTATGGAAAAACGCCAGCAACGCGGCCTTTTTACGGTTCCTGGCCTTTT
GCTGGCCTTTTGCTCACATGTT
Features (pLannotate 1.2.2; 11 found; start..end, strand, type, name):
    121..213     +  CDS            lacI (fragment): lac repressor; lacI; The lac repressor binds to the lac operator to inhibit transcription in E. coli. This inhibition can be relieved by adding lactose or isopropyl-β-D-thiogalactopyranoside (IPTG).
    268..295     -  terminator     rrnB T2 terminator: transcription terminator T2 from the E. coli rrnB gene
    427..470     +  terminator     rrnB T1 terminator: Escherichia coli rrnB; transcription terminator T1 from the E. coli rrnB gene
    517..553     -  CDS            lacZα (fragment): LacZα fragment of β-galactosidase; lacZ fragment
    570..665     +  protein_bind   attL3: mutant version of attL; recombination site for the Gateway® LR reaction LR Clonase™
    680..883     +  CDS            mini-AID: minimal degron from the auxin-responsive IAA17 protein of Arabidopsis thaliana (Kubota et al., 2013) acts as an auxin-inducible degron (AID) in the presence of TIR1
    928..1039    +  polyA_signal   bGH poly(A) signal: bovine growth hormone polyadenylation signal
   1144..1243    -  protein_bind   attL2: mutant version of attL; recombination site for the Gateway® LR reaction LR Clonase™
   1274..1292    -  promoter       T7 promoter: promoter for bacteriophage T7 RNA polymerase
   1426..2235    +  CDS            KanR: aminoglycoside phosphotransferase; aph(3')-Ia; confers resistance to kanamycin in bacteria or G418 (Geneticin®) in eukaryotes
   2382..2970    +  rep_origin     ori: high-copy-number ColE1/pMB1/pBR322/pUC origin of replication
