[The description below was written by a language model from this plasmid's Addgene catalogue record and pLannotate feature annotations shown in this document.]
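Description:
KZ701: pMVP (L3-L2) AID + polyA is a small Gateway entry plasmid (about 3 kb) from the pMVP modular cloning platform, built in the Invitrogen pDONR221 P3-P2 backbone. It is propagated in E. coli at high copy from a ColE1/pUC-type origin and selected with kanamycin through an aminoglycoside phosphotransferase (KanR) gene. The backbone also carries the rrnB T1 and T2 transcription terminators upstream of the recombination cassette, which insulate the insert from read-through transcription in bacteria. A T7 promoter sits just outside the attL2 site, and short lacI and lacZα fragments are annotated as backbone remnants. M13 primer sites flank the cassette for sequencing.

The payload is a 477 bp synthetic insert lying between the attL3 and attL2 recombination sites. It consists of a mini-AID coding sequence, the minimal auxin-inducible degron derived from the Arabidopsis IAA17 protein, followed by a bovine growth hormone polyadenylation signal. The plasmid has no eukaryotic promoter or gene of interest of its own. It is designed as the 3′-most module in a three- or four-component MultiSite Gateway Pro LR reaction, where it recombines with other entry clones supplying elements such as the gene of interest, and with a destination vector. In the assembled expression construct, the degron is fused to the C-terminus of the upstream gene and the bGH signal terminates the transcript. The tagged protein can then be depleted on demand by adding auxin, which triggers degradation in cells that also express the TIR1 auxin receptor. TIR1 is not encoded on this plasmid and must be provided separately.
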