Addgene plasmid #121791: KZ701: pMVP (L3-L2) AID + polyA
Purpose: pMVP L3-L2 entry plasmid, contains AID + polyA for 3- or 4-component MultiSite Gateway Pro assembly. Allows fusion of minimal C-term Auxin Induced Degron (AID) domain (activated by auxin) to gene
Depositing lab: Christopher Newgard. Depositing organization: Duke University. Publication: Creation of versatile cloning platforms for transgene expression and dCas9-based epigenome editing. Haldeman JM, Conway AE, Arlotto ME, Slentz DH, Muoio DM, Becker TC, Newgard CB. Nucleic Acids Res. 2018 Dec 27. pii: 5264291. doi: 10.1093/nar/gky1286. PubMed 30590691.
Backbone
  Vector backbone: pDONR221 P3-P2
  Backbone manufacturer: Invitrogen
  Backbone size w/o insert (bp): 2555
  Vector type: Synthetic Biology ; pMVP Gateway Entry Plasmid
Growth in bacteria
  Bacterial resistance: Kanamycin, 50 μg/mL
  Growth temperature: 37°C
  Growth strain: DH5alpha
  Copy number: High Copy
Gene/Insert
  Gene/Insert name: AID + polyA
  Species: Synthetic
  Insert size (bp): 477
  Cloning method: Gateway Cloning
  Sequencing primers: 5′ M13F; 3′ M13R
Terms and licenses: Academic/Nonprofit Terms; Industry Terms: Not Available to Industry
Depositor comments: Minimal auxin-inducible degron (AID) sequence derived from PMID: 27052166.
How to cite: KZ701: pMVP (L3-L2) AID + polyA was a gift from Christopher Newgard (Addgene plasmid # 121791 ; http://n2t.net/addgene:121791 ; RRID:Addgene_121791)
